Addgene plasmid #139420: pGWKS17
Purpose: Fluoroescent marker for use in Cryptococcus neoformans. Contains a non-codon optimised mCherry marker.
Depositing lab: James Fraser. Depositing organization: University of Queensland. Publication: Broadening the spectrum of fluorescent protein tools for use in the encapsulated human fungal pathogen Cryptococcus neoformans. Spencer GWK, Chua SMH, Erpf PE, Wizrah MSI, Dyba TG, Condon ND, Fraser JA. Fungal Genet Biol. 2020 May;138:103365. doi: 10.1016/j.fgb.2020.103365. Epub 2020 Mar 4. PubMed 32145317.
Backbone
  Vector backbone: pBlueScript II SK(-)
  Backbone manufacturer: Stratagene
  Vector type: Yeast Expression
  Selectable markers: Nourseothricin
Growth in bacteria
  Bacterial resistance: Ampicillin, 100 μg/mL
  Growth temperature: 37°C
  Growth strain: DH5alpha
  Copy number: High Copy
Gene/Insert
  Gene/Insert name: mCherry (alt name: Noureothricin (NAT))
  Species: Synthetic, Discosoma sp., Streptomyces noursei
  Promoter: TEF1
  Cloning method: Gibson Cloning
Terms and licenses: Academic/Nonprofit Terms; Industry Terms: Not Available to Industry
Depositor comments: Contains the non-codon optimised mCherry marker in the multicloning site of pBlueScript II SK-. Importantly, the mCherry marker can be excised using restriction enzymes XhoI and SpeI.
How to cite: pGWKS17 was a gift from James Fraser (Addgene plasmid # 139420 ; http://n2t.net/addgene:139420 ; RRID:Addgene_139420)
