[The description below was written by a language model from this plasmid's Addgene catalogue record and the feature table of its GenBank file.]
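Description:
pGWKS17 is an 8.4 kb fungal expression plasmid built on the pBluescript II SK(-) cloning backbone and designed to supply a red fluorescent marker for the encapsulated human fungal pathogen Cryptococcus neoformans. In E. coli it is maintained at high copy from the ColE1/pUC-type origin and selected with ampicillin through the bla (AmpR) gene and its promoter. For selection in Cryptococcus it carries the Streptomyces noursei nat1 gene, encoding nourseothricin acetyltransferase. This gene lies outside the M13 forward/T7 end of the polylinker region and in the opposite orientation to mCherry. The promoter and terminator driving this marker are not annotated in the feature table.

The payload, assembled by Gibson cloning into the multicloning site, sits between the T7 and T3 promoters and the flanking M13 sequencing primer sites. It contains the mCherry coding sequence, a monomeric DsRed derivative from Discosoma. The depositor describes this version as not codon-optimised for Cryptococcus, and the feature annotation accordingly identifies it as the standard mammalian codon-optimised form. The catalogue lists TEF1 as the promoter. Roughly 1.2 kb of unannotated sequence precedes the mCherry open reading frame and about 0.7 kb follows it, presumably holding the promoter and terminator, though the record does not label them. Remnants of the lacZ region (lac promoter, operator, CAP site) remain from the backbone.

According to the depositor, the mCherry marker can be excised with XhoI and SpeI, so it can be moved into other constructs. The plasmid belongs to a set of tools that expands the range of fluorescent proteins available for C. neoformans, where this version can serve for comparison with host-adapted variants.
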