LOCUS       Exported 8400 bp ds-DNA circular SYN 13-MAY-2021
DEFINITION  Fluoroescent marker for use in Cryptococcus neoformans. Contains a
            non-codon optimised mCherry marker..
ACCESSION   .
VERSION     .
KEYWORDS    pGWKS17
SOURCE      synthetic DNA construct
  ORGANISM  synthetic DNA construct
REFERENCE   1 (bases 1 to 8400)
  AUTHORS   Spencer GWK, Chua SMH, Erpf PE, Wizrah MSI, Dyba TG, Condon ND,
            Fraser JA
  TITLE     Broadening the spectrum of fluorescent protein tools for use in the
            encapsulated human fungal pathogen Cryptococcus neoformans.
  JOURNAL   Fungal Genet Biol. 2020 May;138:103365. doi:
            10.1016/j.fgb.2020.103365. Epub 2020 Mar 4.
  PUBMED    32145317
REFERENCE   2 (bases 1 to 8400)
  AUTHORS   .
  TITLE     Direct Submission
  JOURNAL   Exported May 13, 2021 from SnapGene Server 1.1.58
            http://www.snapgene.com
FEATURES             Location/Qualifiers
     source          1..8400
                     /organism="synthetic DNA construct"
                     /mol_type="other DNA"
     CDS             complement(1025..1588)
                     /codon_start=1
                     /gene="Streptomyces noursei nat1"
                     /product="nourseothricin acetyltransferase"
                     /label=NrsR
                     /note="confers resistance to nourseothricin"
                     /translation="TLDDTAYRYRTSVPGDAEAIEALDGSFTTDTVFRVTATGDGFTLR
                     EVPVDPPLTKVFPDDESDDESDDGEDGDPDSRTFVAYGDDGDLAGFVVVSYSGWNRRLT
                     VEDIEVAPEHRGHGVGRALMGLATEFARERGAGHLWLEVTNVNAPAIHAYRRMGFTLCG
                     LDTALYDGTASDGEQALYMSMPCP"
     primer_bind     2696..2718
                     /label=M13/pUC Forward
                     /note="In lacZ gene"
     primer_bind     2710..2727
                     /label=M13 Forward
                     /note="In lacZ gene. Also called M13-F20 or M13 (-21)
                     Forward"
     primer_bind     2711..2727
                     /label=M13 fwd
                     /note="common sequencing primer, one of multiple similar
                     variants"
     primer_bind     2737..2756
                     /label=T7
                     /note="T7 promoter, forward primer"
     promoter        2737..2755
                     /label=T7 promoter
                     /note="promoter for bacteriophage T7 RNA polymerase"
     CDS             4007..4717
                     /codon_start=1
                     /product="monomeric derivative of DsRed fluorescent protein
                     (Shaner et al., 2004)"
                     /label=mCherry
                     /note="mammalian codon-optimized"
                     /translation="MVSKGEEDNMAIIKEFMRFKVHMEGSVNGHEFEIEGEGEGRPYEG
                     TQTAKLKVTKGGPLPFAWDILSPQFMYGSKAYVKHPADIPDYLKLSFPEGFKWERVMNF
                     EDGGVVTVTQDSSLQDGEFIYKVKLRGTNFPSDGPVMQKKTMGWEASSERMYPEDGALK
                     GEIKQRLKLKDGGHYDAEVKTTYKAKKPVQLPGAYNVNIKLDITSHNEDYTIVEQYERA
                     EGRHSTGGMDELYK"
     primer_bind     complement(4152..4170)
                     /label=mCherry-R
                     /note="mCherry, reverse primer"
     primer_bind     4420..4439
                     /label=mCherry-F
                     /note="mCherry, forward primer"
     primer_bind     complement(5407..5427)
                     /label=T3
                     /note="T3 promoter, forward primer"
     promoter        complement(5407..5425)
                     /label=T3 promoter
                     /note="promoter for bacteriophage T3 RNA polymerase"
     primer_bind     complement(5446..5462)
                     /label=M13 rev
                     /note="common sequencing primer, one of multiple similar
                     variants"
     primer_bind     complement(5446..5462)
                     /label=M13 Reverse
                     /note="In lacZ gene. Also called M13-rev"
     primer_bind     complement(5459..5481)
                     /label=M13/pUC Reverse
                     /note="In lacZ gene"
     protein_bind    5470..5486
                     /label=lac operator
                     /bound_moiety="lac repressor encoded by lacI"
                     /note="The lac repressor binds to the lac operator to
                     inhibit transcription in E. coli. This inhibition can be
                     relieved by adding lactose or
                     isopropyl-beta-D-thiogalactopyranoside (IPTG)."
     promoter        complement(5494..5524)
                     /label=lac promoter
                     /note="promoter for the E. coli lac operon"
     protein_bind    5539..5560
                     /label=CAP binding site
                     /bound_moiety="E. coli catabolite activator protein"
                     /note="CAP binding activates transcription in the presence
                     of cAMP."
     primer_bind     complement(5677..5694)
                     /label=L4440
                     /note="L4440 vector, forward primer"
     rep_origin      complement(5848..6436)
                     /direction=LEFT
                     /label=ori
                     /note="high-copy-number ColE1/pMB1/pBR322/pUC origin of
                     replication"
     primer_bind     complement(5928..5947)
                     /label=pBR322ori-F
                     /note="pBR322 origin, forward primer"
     CDS             complement(6607..7467)
                     /codon_start=1
                     /gene="bla"
                     /product="beta-lactamase"
                     /label=AmpR
                     /note="confers resistance to ampicillin, carbenicillin, and
                     related antibiotics"
                     /translation="MSIQHFRVALIPFFAAFCLPVFAHPETLVKVKDAEDQLGARVGYI
                     ELDLNSGKILESFRPEERFPMMSTFKVLLCGAVLSRIDAGQEQLGRRIHYSQNDLVEYS
                     PVTEKHLTDGMTVRELCSAAITMSDNTAANLLLTTIGGPKELTAFLHNMGDHVTRLDRW
                     EPELNEAIPNDERDTTMPVAMATTLRKLLTGELLTLASRQQLIDWMEADKVAGPLLRSA
                     LPAGWFIADKSGAGERGSRGIIAALGPDGKPSRIVVIYTTGSQATMDERNRQIAEIGAS
                     LIKHW"
     primer_bind     7230..7249
                     /label=Amp-R
                     /note="Ampicillin resistance gene, reverse primer"
     promoter        complement(7468..7572)
                     /gene="bla"
                     /label=AmpR promoter
ORIGIN
        1 accaaaccag tctgtgccaa gtggattgct tatgcatcga gtggcgagcc cactgacctc
       61 tgggcccctt ttttgaacta taaaaagcgg ccaagtctga tttcggtctc acaatcatca
      121 acatcgactt ctcttttcgc ctcgatcaac ctaaacaacg gtcactcagc catgaactgg
      181 acaatggaat atttcgcctt gccttggatc tttggcctct agactcaatc aacgtcagga
      241 taaaggtgag cataggttgc tcactcactg tagccttttt ttcccttctt cttggtccag
      301 atggttccca aggctctata aagtgtatct gtcagttcca cttccttact ccgaagcgat
      361 tcagagttgt aaagtgcgtc tgaccccctg attatatctc aaagtccctt cacaaattca
      421 gacatgatgc gataaagtgc cggattgtca ttcgcgtctt gtgactgtat agaaagtgcc
      481 ggcatcctct tttcttttcc tctttggccg agcgactcag agttgtgaag cctgctggta
      541 tctgtctgtt cccttgccct gataaagaat atcgaagagc atttctttga ttcacaatac
      601 gttgacgaat ggtgtgatgg atcctaagca gcgccagccc tttgaacttg tgtcgaaaaa
      661 aaaaaaaaaa cagcatatga tacgtaaagg gaagaaaagg atggagctga ctgttttgac
      721 aggcataatt ttgagcgtgc ttcattggcc ggtttatctg tattaacacg gaagagatgt
      781 agaaactagc ttcctggttt cagagacaag gagccatgaa gatcctgagg attcaacggc
      841 gttgctgagg gtgggaagga tggtattgtt gtctgtagat agattaatgg gcatataatg
      901 tcaaaaaaga tgattgacac gatgtctgtc tcgaattcgc agtgtgctaa aattgtatca
      961 cttctctaat atgtatatat acaccctcta aggaaaatta accccttacc gccttcacga
     1021 attcttaggg gcagggcatg ctcatgtaga gcgcctgctc gccgtccgag gcggtgccgt
     1081 cgtacagggc ggtgtccagg ccgcagaggg tgaaccccat ccgccggtac gcgtggatag
     1141 ccggtgcgtt aacgttggtg acctccagcc agaggtgccc ggcgccccgc tcgcgggcga
     1201 actccgtcgc gagccccatc aacgcgcgcc cgaccccgtg cccccggtgc tccggggcga
     1261 cctcgatgtc ctcgacggtc agccggcggt tccagccgga gtacgagacg accacgaagc
     1321 ccgccaggtc gccgtcgtcc ccgtacgcga cgaacgtccg ggagtccggg tcgccgtcct
     1381 ccccgtcgtc cgattcgtcg tccgattcgt cgtcggggaa caccttggtc aggggcgggt
     1441 ccaccggcac ctcccgcagg gtgaagccgt ccccggtggc ggtgacgcgg aagacggtgt
     1501 cggtggtgaa ggacccatcc agtgcctcga tggcctcggc gtcccccggg acactggtgc
     1561 ggtaccggta agccgtgtcg tcaagagtgg cggccgccat agacatgttg ggcgagttta
     1621 ctaatggaaa aagacaatta gcaaagaggc tgcatattag gagacgcggt gaagattggg
     1681 gaggacaata gggtccgtgc accaaaaagt cctgacggca gctctgttca acgcacatcc
     1741 atctcttcca gctatgcgtg tggcaccagc acggatggat tgttgcacca aaaggacaag
     1801 gcgagatgga tgcaggtcga ggcgatgcgg tgctatcggc cctcgttgtc gaacgccacg
     1861 tcgtcctctc ggcgaccgtc aatcctggaa ggaaatgacc aagcgtgcac ccagcatcca
     1921 gcatccaaca tccagcaccc agcacctagc acccatgatc caatggccgg catgcagatc
     1981 agcgtgggga gagcaccatc tagcagcccc tggcaggccc agcattgtgc tcggatgtgc
     2041 gataggcggt gggtgcgata aggtggatta gtggaggatg gaggactgag tggcgggcaa
     2101 gggaaggggg cgggaagatg actcaccttg ggcagtgggt gggggatgcg gtatagggga
     2161 tgtatgtgga tgctggcgga ggatagaagc tgtaagctga gctggtgcca acggtgacgc
     2221 tgtgagagtg gtctcggcga ccctgacggc gactcggcgt taccccgtgt ggcacaccgg
     2281 acgcgcgtcg agtgacgttg ctgctattgt tgttaccatc atcctctcct ccgacaacca
     2341 tacactcagt gcacaccatg ccactcgaat cctgcatgct tatgtgagtc ctccccttcc
     2401 cgtgcgccgc tctccagctc acatcctcgc agccatggac tcaaccctat ctcggtctat
     2461 tcttttgatt tataagggat tttgccgatt tcggcctatt ggttaaaaaa atgagctgat
     2521 ttaacaaaaa tttaacgcga attttaacaa aatattaacg cttacaattt ccattcgcca
     2581 ttcaggctgc gcaactgttg ggaagggcga tcggtgcggg cctcttcgct attacgccag
     2641 ctggcgaaag ggggatgtgc tgcaaggcga ttaagttggg taacgccagg gttttcccag
     2701 tcacgacgtt gtaaaacgac ggccagtgag cgcgcgtaat acgactcact atagggcgaa
     2761 ttgggtaccg ggccccccct cgagcattct atgctatacg gtacaagatt gtggctacta
     2821 tgcaagctcc atagcgaatg atcttacact gaccttgtcg accgttctga atgattaaca
     2881 atggtcgcaa gtgtggttga cccacctgcg ggcgcttctt aactatctat catcggtatg
     2941 tcaagtatca ctccctttaa acaaaagaat aagagcataa tacagcagtc tcatcatggc
     3001 aacccttcgc gcaatgtaca aaaagcagcc agaagccccc acgcacaagc aataatgtcg
     3061 tgttctaccc tgccatgaac aagcgtcatg gccattagcg aacgccccaa tattcagccc
     3121 cattcgccaa gcaagttgcc tcgccccctt cccagaagat catgggcatc tcgtcttctt
     3181 ctaatttcgc attttgtgaa gctccattca tgcacgtcgg cttctggacg actcttatca
     3241 tatgcattgg cctgctcggt gtgaggatga gccactccca catgtttaga cggcaggggc
     3301 ctcttgccac ccgttgaatt tttggtgcga agacgtgcct gggaacgacc tccactttaa
     3361 atttctccgt tgttgcggtc gctccatcct cctcacattt cttgcctcct aagtcccatg
     3421 tgccacactc ggtgaaaaac ggagtttgat acggatgaaa tttccagtga gcttttcaca
     3481 ttctggaggt ttcgaaaaaa attgtgggat tttctgaatt aatccgagaa tccgccctgc
     3541 ccatcaaccg gaaagaatta aatccctcgc acattccttt ctcccaccac cttctttatc
     3601 tctacattct ttaaccaaaa cacctaggtg agtacccaaa gtcttttgac acctttgaaa
     3661 atccgcgcca gtcgtagggc acgtaaaaca attctcgctg gtggcttctg caggtgaagt
     3721 cggggcagag tggagctgag catggtcgac cacccacatc attctgtctt gtttttggcg
     3781 atgtcttcca tgcttttgcc ctcatctgtt gcgtcgactg cagagtactg ttttgccact
     3841 actgagctca acatgggctt gtgtgtggtg aagaaaaaaa tttggtggct cttgaaaatt
     3901 ttcaacccat cggatacatg cccttccaac tcacaacgcc ctaacacttt attgtcctat
     3961 cattgcctct tcgcacatgc taacgatctc cacagaaaac ttcaaaatgg tgagcaaggg
     4021 cgaggaggat aacatggcca tcatcaagga gttcatgcgc ttcaaggtgc acatggaggg
     4081 ctccgtgaac ggccacgagt tcgagatcga gggcgagggc gagggccgcc cctacgaggg
     4141 cacccagacc gccaagctga aggtgaccaa gggtggcccc ctgcccttcg cctgggacat
     4201 cctgtcccct cagttcatgt acggctccaa ggcctacgtg aagcaccccg ccgacatccc
     4261 cgactacttg aagctgtcct tccccgaggg cttcaagtgg gagcgcgtga tgaacttcga
     4321 ggacggcggc gtggtgaccg tgacccagga ctcctccctg caggacggcg agttcatcta
     4381 caaggtgaag ctgcgcggca ccaacttccc ctccgacggc cccgtaatgc agaagaagac
     4441 catgggctgg gaggcctcct ccgagcggat gtaccccgag gacggcgccc tgaagggcga
     4501 gatcaagcag aggctgaagc tgaaggacgg cggccactac gacgctgagg tcaagaccac
     4561 ctacaaggcc aagaagcccg tgcagctgcc cggcgcctac aacgtcaaca tcaagttgga
     4621 catcacctcc cacaacgagg actacaccat cgtggaacag tacgaacgcg ccgagggccg
     4681 ccactccacc ggcggcatgg acgagctgta caagtagaag gttgagcgcg taatagtggg
     4741 ttggtcttgt ctctatccat tcatctgtga gacatactga tttcaacttt ttcatcagat
     4801 aataaggatg gtgtgagata agcaaggctg ggttatgagg tttgggacta gatggtgttt
     4861 cgcgtctaaa ggtgagtctt cgttggttca atcacattga tctgatcgct gatcaattgt
     4921 cagcctctga atgtgctctt gaagaaaatg gttgtctgta agaatccaga accaaaaacg
     4981 gtcatttcaa gtatgtatcc tccgtgaagt tcctttagct cttgctaata ttggacttta
     5041 gcgtgcttta gccaaagaca gggtcgcgag gttaagagga tgggccagga aaaatctaag
     5101 ttagatttgt cacacaaaga aaaagattgt ctcagttttg gttttgtttg gtttgattta
     5161 tgcataggaa atatttatga tcgaaatcac tcatttcctg cttcgtaaat atcatctact
     5221 atatgcttcg taaatgtcca tctcctacat attgtggata tgataaatgc aatcctctcg
     5281 tctacactct cggcttatgc ctttgtcttc tttgcgctcc ttttagcctt ctttttattc
     5341 ctagtcttca agcccatcac tagttctaga gcggccgcca ccgcggtgga gctccagctt
     5401 ttgttccctt tagtgagggt taattgcgcg cttggcgtaa tcatggtcat agctgtttcc
     5461 tgtgtgaaat tgttatccgc tcacaattcc acacaacata cgagccggaa gcataaagtg
     5521 taaagcctgg ggtgcctaat gagtgagcta actcacatta attgcgttgc gctcactgcc
     5581 cgctttccag tcgggaaacc tgtcgtgcca gctgcattaa tgaatcggcc aacgcgcggg
     5641 gagaggcggt ttgcgtattg ggcgctcttc cgcttcctcg ctcactgact cgctgcgctc
     5701 ggtcgttcgg ctgcggcgag cggtatcagc tcactcaaag gcggtaatac ggttatccac
     5761 agaatcaggg gataacgcag gaaagaacat gtgagcaaaa ggccagcaaa aggccaggaa
     5821 ccgtaaaaag gccgcgttgc tggcgttttt ccataggctc cgcccccctg acgagcatca
     5881 caaaaatcga cgctcaagtc agaggtggcg aaacccgaca ggactataaa gataccaggc
     5941 gtttccccct ggaagctccc tcgtgcgctc tcctgttccg accctgccgc ttaccggata
     6001 cctgtccgcc tttctccctt cgggaagcgt ggcgctttct catagctcac gctgtaggta
     6061 tctcagttcg gtgtaggtcg ttcgctccaa gctgggctgt gtgcacgaac cccccgttca
     6121 gcccgaccgc tgcgccttat ccggtaacta tcgtcttgag tccaacccgg taagacacga
     6181 cttatcgcca ctggcagcag ccactggtaa caggattagc agagcgaggt atgtaggcgg
     6241 tgctacagag ttcttgaagt ggtggcctaa ctacggctac actagaagaa cagtatttgg
     6301 tatctgcgct ctgctgaagc cagttacctt cggaaaaaga gttggtagct cttgatccgg
     6361 caaacaaacc accgctggta gcggtggttt ttttgtttgc aagcagcaga ttacgcgcag
     6421 aaaaaaagga tctcaagaag atcctttgat cttttctacg gggtctgacg ctcagtggaa
     6481 cgaaaactca cgttaaggga ttttggtcat gagattatca aaaaggatct tcacctagat
     6541 ccttttaaat taaaaatgaa gttttaaatc aatctaaagt atatatgagt aaacttggtc
     6601 tgacagttac caatgcttaa tcagtgaggc acctatctca gcgatctgtc tatttcgttc
     6661 atccatagtt gcctgactcc ccgtcgtgta gataactacg atacgggagg gcttaccatc
     6721 tggccccagt gctgcaatga taccgcgaga cccacgctca ccggctccag atttatcagc
     6781 aataaaccag ccagccggaa gggccgagcg cagaagtggt cctgcaactt tatccgcctc
     6841 catccagtct attaattgtt gccgggaagc tagagtaagt agttcgccag ttaatagttt
     6901 gcgcaacgtt gttgccattg ctacaggcat cgtggtgtca cgctcgtcgt ttggtatggc
     6961 ttcattcagc tccggttccc aacgatcaag gcgagttaca tgatccccca tgttgtgcaa
     7021 aaaagcggtt agctccttcg gtcctccgat cgttgtcaga agtaagttgg ccgcagtgtt
     7081 atcactcatg gttatggcag cactgcataa ttctcttact gtcatgccat ccgtaagatg
     7141 cttttctgtg actggtgagt actcaaccaa gtcattctga gaatagtgta tgcggcgacc
     7201 gagttgctct tgcccggcgt caatacggga taataccgcg ccacatagca gaactttaaa
     7261 agtgctcatc attggaaaac gttcttcggg gcgaaaactc tcaaggatct taccgctgtt
     7321 gagatccagt tcgatgtaac ccactcgtgc acccaactga tcttcagcat cttttacttt
     7381 caccagcgtt tctgggtgag caaaaacagg aaggcaaaat gccgcaaaaa agggaataag
     7441 ggcgacacgg aaatgttgaa tactcatact cttccttttt caatattatt gaagcattta
     7501 tcagggttat tgtctcatga gcggatacat atttgaatgt atttagaaaa ataaacaaat
     7561 aggggttccg cgcacatttc cccgaaaagt gccacctgac gcgccctgta gcggcaagat
     7621 ctgcccatag acttcaaatc atggaattgg acgtttatct tcttgctttg gatatccacc
     7681 ctatcgtaca atcttggcac tttggatcat acgaggcact ttgcggacta gggaatggtt
     7741 atcatcaatt tcttggacct ctccatgaca cctggcatcg tcgagctacc acagccccct
     7801 gaattcttaa aggcgaaccc cccttcctag gaaccttgag cgctggactg gatggcactc
     7861 tgagaccgcc tatgcttaag gacgcgagct tacccttcca ttgatggaag tcgatcattt
     7921 atgataatag aacacggcgg aacttgactt tacaggccaa gggaagcaac aggagaagaa
     7981 gctaaggtta taacaggctc agcatatttg tatatacggt gccattcaac gctgaacact
     8041 ttgtactcac ggtctgcccg ttgaataaca ccatctgctg atgatcatcc caatttgtga
     8101 gtcttatttg ccattgatcc tggtgtataa ccgatactga agccctttag gtctgatcag
     8161 ttatagacgt ggtatattca ttcttcctag attagctatg ccgaaagaga tggatacctt
     8221 gatgtgactg gaatgccatg aagcaggaga ttgtagcagc tcaaattgga gaaggatgtt
     8281 gcaaccgtcg gccgtgaagg tcttgtcata tctttgtctg cctgggagaa tatgtacaag
     8341 tgccccgatg ttactgatgg aaaacatcgt gtggcgcgcc acgatacttg tgttaattaa
//
